Addgene plasmid #190051: pBeast-pAhpC-RBS- sfGFP
Purpose: GFP containing reporter plasmid expressing it under the control of the OxyR/H2O2 inducible pAhpC promoter
Depositing lab: Jerome Bonnet. Publication: PeroxiHUB: A Modular Cell-Free Biosensing Platform Using H(2)O(2) as Signal Integrator. Soudier P, Zuniga A, Duigou T, Voyvodic PL, Bazi-Kabbaj K, Kushwaha M, Vendrell JA, Solassol J, Bonnet J, Faulon JL. ACS Synth Biol. 2022 Aug 19;11(8):2578-2588. doi: 10.1021/acssynbio.2c00138. Epub 2022 Aug 1. PubMed 35913043.
Backbone
  Vector backbone: pBEST-OR2-OR1-Pr-UTR1-deGFP-T500
  Modifications to backbone: Two 40bp spacers were added to the each end of the insert to facilitate Gibson assembly cloning into more complex constructs. Upstream and downstream terminators (B0014 and B0015, respectively) we also added, each flanked by two 40bp spacers. The OR2-OR1-Pr promoter and UTR were replaced by the OxyR-activated pAhpC and its native RBS, and deGFP was replaced by sfGFP.
  Vector type: Synthetic Biology ; Cell-Free Protein Synthesis
Growth in bacteria
  Bacterial resistance: Ampicillin, 100 μg/mL
  Growth temperature: 37°C
  Growth strain: DH5alpha
  Copy number: High Copy
Gene/Insert
  Gene/Insert name: sfGFP
  Species: Synthetic
  Insert size (bp): 720
Terms and licenses: Academic/Nonprofit Terms; Industry Terms: Not Available to Industry
How to cite: pBeast-pAhpC-RBS- sfGFP was a gift from Jerome Bonnet (Addgene plasmid # 190051 ; http://n2t.net/addgene:190051 ; RRID:Addgene_190051)
