[The description below was written by a language model from this plasmid's Addgene catalogue record and pLannotate feature annotations shown in this document.]
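Description:
pBeast-pAhpC-RBS-sfGFP is a 3,957 nt synthetic-biology reporter plasmid built for cell-free protein synthesis and derived from pBEST-OR2-OR1-Pr-UTR1-deGFP-T500. It is propagated in E. coli as a high-copy plasmid through a ColE1/pUC-type origin and selected with ampicillin through the bla β-lactamase gene and its native promoter. The automated annotation also picks up short fragments of the lambda O gene and of a tetracycline resistance gene. These appear to be non-functional backbone remnants rather than working parts.

The payload is a single reporter cassette in which superfolder GFP, a robustly folding GFP variant, replaces the deGFP of the parent vector. The original OR2-OR1-Pr promoter and UTR1 were exchanged for the pAhpC promoter with its native ribosome binding site. pAhpC is activated by the transcription factor OxyR in its oxidised form, so sfGFP output reports the presence of hydrogen peroxide. The promoter itself is not annotated in the feature table. The region upstream of the sfGFP coding sequence, where a partial hit to an enterobacterial small RNA is called, is presumably where it lies.

According to the record, the cassette is insulated by an upstream B0014 and a downstream B0015 terminator. This fits the T7Te element annotated upstream and the rrnB T1 plus T7Te pair annotated downstream. Forty-base-pair spacers flank the insert and each terminator, which lets the module be moved by Gibson assembly into more complex constructs. The plasmid serves as the fluorescent readout of a modular cell-free biosensing platform that uses H2O2 as a common signal integrator.
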