Features (pLannotate 1.2.2; 10 found; start..end, strand, type, name):
    854..958     -  promoter       AmpR promoter: bla
   1060..1308    +  CDS            O (fragment): VRPO_LAMBD - Protein inferred from homology: Swiss-Prot protein existence level 3. Necessary for the bidirectional replication of DNA. It interacts with the ori (origin of replication) region of the genome during the initiation of replication. From Escherichia phage lambda (Bacteriophage lambda).
   1396..1423    +  terminator     T7Te terminator: phage T7 early transcription terminator
   1591..1684    +  ncRNA          STnc70 (fragment): Accession: RF02069 - Enterobacterial sRNA STnc70
   1858..2571    +  CDS            superfolder GFP: GFP variant that folds robustly even when fused to poorly folded proteins (Pédelacq et al., 2006)
   2679..2750    +  terminator     rrnB T1 terminator: transcription terminator T1 from the E. coli rrnB gene
   2766..2793    +  terminator     T7Te terminator: phage T7 early transcription terminator
   2880..3011    +  CDS            TcR (fragment): tetracycline efflux protein; tet; confers resistance to tetracycline
   3191..3779    -  rep_origin     ori: high-copy-number ColE1/pMB1/pBR322/pUC origin of replication
   3950..853     -  CDS            AmpR (across the origin): β-lactamase; bla; confers resistance to ampicillin, carbenicillin, and related antibiotics
>Addgene plasmid #190051 | pBeast-pAhpC-RBS- sfGFP | addgene full sequence | sequence record 377927 | Addgene NGS Result
GCTTAATCAGTGAGGCACCTATCTCAGCGATCTGTCTATTTCGTTCATCCATAGTTGCCTGACTCCCCGT
CGTGTAGATAACTACGATACGGGAGGGCTTACCATCTGGCCCCAGTGCTGCAATGATACCGCGAGACCCA
CGCTCACCGGCTCCAGATTTATCAGCAATAAACCAGCCAGCCGGAAGGGCCGAGCGCAGAAGTGGTCCTG
CAACTTTATCCGCCTCCATCCAGTCTATTAATTGTTGCCGGGAAGCTAGAGTAAGTAGTTCGCCAGTTAA
TAGTTTGCGCAACGTTGTTGCCATTGCTACAGGCATCGTGGTGTCACGCTCGTCGTTTGGTATGGCTTCA
TTCAGCTCCGGTTCCCAACGATCAAGGCGAGTTACATGATCCCCCATGTTGTGCAAAAAAGCGGTTAGCT
CCTTCGGTCCTCCGATCGTTGTCAGAAGTAAGTTGGCCGCAGTGTTATCACTCATGGTTATGGCAGCACT
GCATAATTCTCTTACTGTCATGCCATCCGTAAGATGCTTTTCTGTGACTGGTGAGTACTCAACCAAGTCA
TTCTGAGAATAGTGTATGCGGCGACCGAGTTGCTCTTGCCCGGCGTCAACACGGGATAATACCGCGCCAC
ATAGCAGAACTTTAAAAGTGCTCATCATTGGAAAACGTTCTTCGGGGCGAAAACTCTCAAGGATCTTACC
GCTGTTGAGATCCAGTTCGATGTAACCCACTCGTGCACCCAACTGATCTTCAGCATCTTTTACTTTCACC
AGCGTTTCTGGGTGAGCAAAAACAGGAAGGCAAAATGCCGCAAAAAAGGGAATAAGGGCGACACGGAAAT
GTTGAATACTCATACTCTTCCTTTTTCAATATTATTGAAGCATTTATCAGGGTTATTGTCTCATGAGCGG
ATACATATTTGAATGTATTTAGAAAAATAAACAAATAGGGGTTCCGCGCACATTTCCCCGAAAAGTGCCA
CCTGACGTCTAAGAAACCATTATTATCATGACATTAACCTATAAAAATAGGCGTATCACGAGGCCCTTTC
GTCTTCAAGAATTCTGGCGAATCCTCTGACCAGCCAGAAAACGACCTTTCTGTGGTGAAACCGGATGCTG
CAATTCAGAGCGCCAGCAAGTGGGGGACAGCAGAAGACCTGACCGCCGCAGAGTGGATGTTTGACATGGT
GAAGACTATCGCACCATCAGCCAGAAAACCGAATTTTGCTGGGTGGGCTAACGATATCCGCCTGATGCGT
GAACGTGACGGACGTAACCACCGCGACATGTGTGTGCTGTTCCGCTGGCTCGGATACCCTTACTCTGTTG
AAAACGAATAGATAGGTTAAGGAACGGTTATTTCTGCGTAGATCTATCTTACACAGCATCACACTGGCTC
ACCTTCGGGTGGGCCTTTCTGCGTTTATATACTAGAGAGAGAATATAAAAAGCCAGATTATTAATCCGGC
TTTTTTATTATTTAGGCAACTGAAACGATTCGGATCCTGTATTACTATTCTTAGGAGCTTAGATCAGGTG
ATTGCCCTTTGTTTATGAGGGTGTTGTAATCCATGTCGTTGTTGCATTTGTAAGGGCAACACCTCAGCCT
GCAGGCAGGCACTGAAGATACCAAAGGGTAGTTCAGATTACACGGTCACCTGGAAAGGGGGCCATTTTAC
TTTTTATCGCCGCTGGCGGTGCAAAGTTCACAAAGTTGTCTTACGAAGGTTGTAAGGTAAAACTTATCGA
TTTGATAATGGAAACGCATTAGCCGAATCGGCAAAAATTGGTTACCTTACATCTCATCGAAAACACGGAG
GAAGTATAGATGTCTAGAGAAAGAGGAGAAATACTAGATGCGTAAAGGCGAAGAGCTGTTCACTGGTGTC
GTCCCTATTCTGGTGGAACTGGATGGTGATGTCAACGGTCATAAGTTTTCCGTGCGTGGCGAGGGTGAAG
GTGACGCAACTAATGGTAAACTGACGCTGAAGTTCATCTGTACTACTGGTAAACTGCCGGTACCTTGGCC
GACTCTGGTAACGACGCTGACTTATGGTGTTCAGTGCTTTGCTCGTTATCCGGACCATATGAAGCAGCAT
GACTTCTTCAAGTCCGCCATGCCGGAAGGCTATGTGCAGGAACGCACGATTTCCTTTAAGGATGACGGCA
CGTACAAAACGCGTGCGGAAGTGAAATTTGAAGGCGATACCCTGGTAAACCGCATTGAGCTGAAAGGCAT
TGACTTTAAAGAAGACGGCAATATCCTGGGCCATAAGCTGGAATACAATTTTAACAGCCACAATGTTTAC
ATCACCGCCGATAAACAAAAAAATGGCATTAAAGCGAATTTTAAAATTCGCCACAACGTGGAGGATGGCA
GCGTGCAGCTGGCTGATCACTACCAGCAAAACACTCCAATCGGTGATGGTCCTGTTCTGCTGCCAGACAA
TCACTATCTGAGCACGCAAAGCGTTCTGTCTAAAGATCCGAACGAGAAACGCGATCATATGGTTCTGCTG
GAGTTCGTAACCGCAGCGGGCATCACGCATGGTATGGATGAACTGTACAAATGATGATAAGCTTACTTTA
TCTGAGAATAGTCAATCTTCGGAAATCCCAGGTGGCATGCTAAAAGTCTCGTAAAGCGTTCTATCAATAA
CCCGTTGGTGCCAGGCATCAAATAAAACGAAAGGCTCAGTCGAAAGACTGGGCCTTTCGTTTTATCTGTT
GTTTGTCGGTGAACGCTCTCTACTAGAGTCACACTGGCTCACCTTCGGGTGGGCCTTTCTGCGTTTATAC
CGTCTCAGAATCGGCCGTGAACAATAAAATAGTTTCGGTATTATTGACCACTTCCGAGTAGAATCGTGCT
TCAGTAAGAGTCGACCGATGCCCTTGAGAGCCTTCAACCCAGTCAGCTCCTTCCGGTGGGCGCGGGGCAT
GACTATCGTCGCCGCACTTATGACTGTCTTCTTTATCATGCAACTCGTAGGACAGGTGCCGGCAGCGCTC
TTCCGCTTCCTCGCTCACTGACTCGCTGCGCTCGGTCGTTCGGCTGCGGCGAGCGGTATCAGCTCACTCA
AAGGCGGTAATACGGTTATCCACAGAATCAGGGGATAACGCAGGAAAGAACATGTGAGCAAAAGGCCAGC
AAAAGGCCAGGAACCGTAAAAAGGCCGCGTTGCTGGCGTTTTTCCATAGGCTCCGCCCCCCTGACGAGCA
TCACAAAAATCGACGCTCAAGTCAGAGGTGGCGAAACCCGACAGGACTATAAAGATACCAGGCGTTTCCC
CCTGGAAGCTCCCTCGTGCGCTCTCCTGTTCCGACCCTGCCGCTTACCGGATACCTGTCCGCCTTTCTCC
CTTCGGGAAGCGTGGCGCTTTCTCATAGCTCACGCTGTAGGTATCTCAGTTCGGTGTAGGTCGTTCGCTC
CAAGCTGGGCTGTGTGCACGAACCCCCCGTTCAGCCCGACCGCTGCGCCTTATCCGGTAACTATCGTCTT
GAGTCCAACCCGGTAAGACACGACTTATCGCCACTGGCAGCAGCCACTGGTAACAGGATTAGCAGAGCGA
GGTATGTAGGCGGTGCTACAGAGTTCTTGAAGTGGTGGCCTAACTACGGCTACACTAGAAGAACAGTATT
TGGTATCTGCGCTCTGCTGAAGCCAGTTACCTTCGGAAAAAGAGTTGGTAGCTCTTGATCCGGCAAACAA
ACCACCGCTGGTAGCGGTGGTTTTTTTGTTTGCAAGCAGCAGATTACGCGCAGAAAAAAAGGATCTCAAG
AAGATCCTTTGATCTTTTCTACGGGGTCTGACGCTCAGTGGAACGAAAACTCACGTTAAGGGATTTTGGT
CATGAGATTATCAAAAAGGATCTTCACCTAGATCCTTTTAAATTAAAAATGAAGTTTTAAATCAATCTAA
AGTATATATGAGTAAACTTGGTCTGACAGTTACCAAT
